>Addgene plasmid #219430 | pAGT9054 | addgene full sequence | sequence record 441037 | Addgene NGS Result
GGAGGTCAACATGGTGGAGCACGACACTCTGGTCTACTCCAAAAATGTCAAAGATACAGTCTCAGAAGAT
CAAAGGGCTATTGAGACTTTTCAACAAAGGATAATTTCGGGAAACCTCCTCGGATTCCATTGCCCAGCTA
TCTGTCACTTCATCGAAAGGACAGTAGAAAAGGAAGGTGGCTCCTACAAATGCCATCATTGCGATAAAGG
AAAGGCTATCATTCAAGATCTCTCTGCCGACAGTGGTCCCAAAGATGGACCCCCACCCACGAGGAGCATC
GTGGAAAAAGAAGAGGTTCCAACCACGTCTACAAAGCAAGTGGATTGATGTGATAACATGGTGGAGCACG
ACACTCTGGTCTACTCCAAAAATGTCAAAGATACAGTCTCAGAAGATCAAAGGGCTATTGAGACTTTTCA
ACAAAGGATAATTTCGGGAAACCTCCTCGGATTCCATTGCCCAGCTATCTGTCACTTCATCGAAAGGACA
GTAGAAAAGGAAGGTGGCTCCTACAAATGCCATCATTGCGATAAAGGAAAGGCTATCATTCAAGATCTCT
CTGCCGACAGTGGTCCCAAAGATGGACCCCCACCCACGAGGAGCATCGTGGAAAAAGAAGAGGTTCCAAC
CACGTCTACAAAGCAAGTGGATTGATGTGACATCTCCACTGACGTAAGGGATGACGCACAATCCCACTAT
CCTTCGCAAGACCCTTCCTCTATATAAGGAAGTTCATTTCATTTGGAGAGGACACGCTACTGTATTTTTA
CAACAATTACCAACAACAACAAACAACAAACAACATTACAATTACTATTTACAATTACAATGCAGACTAC
TACCCCTGTGGATCCTCCATCTTCTCGGTCTGAAAACAAGAGGCCTCCTGCTCCTGCTGGTGATGAAGGT
GCTGGTCCTGGTAGAGGTCTTGTTGATCCTGCTAGACCTCCTAAGAGGCCAAGGCCTGATTCTCTTCCTC
TTGCTGCTGTGTGTAGACCTGCTACTCCTCCATCACCTGGTAGACCAGAAACTCCTCCTACTCCTGATCT
GCCTTTGTCTCCTAGAGGAACCCATGGTATTGCAGCTCCAGCTGGCGAACCTGAACCTGGTTCTCCTAGT
CTGCTTGAGAACTATGTTCCTCCAGCTCCTGATGCTGGTGACGCTGGTTCTACTCCAGAGCCTGGTTGGT
CTGCTGTTGCTATTCCAGATGCTCTGCCTTCTCATGTGCTGGCTGAGACTTTTGAGAGGCACCTTTGCGG
TCTTTTGAGGGGTGTTAGAAGGCCTTTGGATGTTGAGCCTCTTAGAGCTAGGCTGGGCTACCTTTTCTCT
CTTGCTACTGCTCTTGAAGAGGCTGGCATGGTGGATAGAGGTGTTGGTGGTCATCTTCTGAGGCTGTCTA
GAAGGGCTGCTGCTGCAGATCCTAGACCTCTTATGGCTTTTTTCGAGGCCGCTACTCAGAACCAGGCTGA
ATCTCAACTTTGGGGTCTGCTTAGAAGGGGTCTTACTACCGCTTCTACCCTTAAGTGGGGACCTAGAGGA
CCTTGCTTTAGCCCTAGATGGCTGAAGAACAACGGTGATCCTAGGCTGGACTTCCAGTCATCTGCTGTTA
TGTTCGGTAGGACCAATGAGCCTGCTGCTAGGGCTCTTTTGTTCAGGTATTGCGTTGGCAGGGCTGATGA
TAGAGATGCTGAAGGTGATGATGCTGGCAGGCGTTTTGTTTTTTGCGAGCCTGGTGATGCTCCTGCAGCT
TCTGTTCATGCTTGCGGTGTTCTTGTGGATGCTCACACTGGTATGGTGGGCGCTTCTCTTGATATTCTTG
TGTGCCCTAGAGATAGGCACGGCTGCCTTAATCCTGCTCCAGGTACTCCTCTTAGGTTCTACGAGGTTAA
GTGCCGGGCTAAGTACGCTTTCGATCCTGCTGATGCAGGCGATCCTGTTGTTGCTGCTCATAGAAGGCTT
GTGGCTAGGCGTTCTCCATCTGATTTCAGGGCTTTCTTGCGGTCTATTGCTAGGCCTGGTGTGAGATACT
TTGCTCCTGGAAGAGTTCCTGGTCCTGAGGAAGCTCTTGTTTCTGATCATGCTGTGTGGGCTGATGCAAG
AGCCGGTGATGAGAAGAGAAGGTGCTCTGCTTTGGACAGGGCTCTTGTGGGTCTTAATTCTGGTGTGGCT
TCCGATGTGCTGCTTTTCGGAGATCCTGATCCAGAGAGAAGGACCGTTTCTCCTTTGGCTTGGTCATCTG
GTGCTCTTGTGCACAGGGAACCTATCTTCGCTAATCCTAGGCACCCGAACTTCAAGCAGATTCTGGTTCA
GGCTTACGTGCTGGCTTCTCATTTTCCTGAATGCCCTCTTCATCCTCACCTCGTGACTTTCATTGGTAGA
CATAGGACCCCTGATGAGGAAGGACTTTCTCTGAGACTTGAGGACGCTCCAGCTTCTGCTCCAGCAGCTG
TTAGGGCTGCAGCTGGTGCTTCTATTCTTCCAGATCAGGCTGTTCCTGTGGCTCTGATTATTACCCCTGT
TAGGGTTGACGCTGCCATCTACGATCTTATCCGTAGGAACTCTAGGCTCGCCTTCGATGAGACTCTTGCT
AGACTTTGGGCTTCTAGGGCTCCTGCTTCTGATCCTGCCGCTGCTGGCGAAACTTCTTCGGGTGGAGGTG
GTTCTGGTGGAGGTGGATCAGGAGGAGGAGGTTCGGGTGGAGGTGGTTCTGGTGGAGGTGGATCAGGAGG
AGGAGGATCAGGTGGAGGTGGTTCTGGTGGAGGTGGATCAGGAGGAGGAGGTTCAGGTGGAGGTGGTTCT
GGTGGAGGTGGATCAGGAGGAGGAGGATCAGGTATGGCTTCTAGCCCACCGAAGAAGAAGCGGAAGGTCA
GCTGGAAAATGGACAAGAAGTACAGCATTGGACTTGATATTGGTACGAACTCAGTTGGGTGGGCCGTTAT
CACCGATGAATACAAGGTACCTTCGAAGAAATTTAAAGTGCTGGGCAACACAGATAGGCACAGCATTAAG
AAGAACTTGATCGGAGCTCTGCTCTTTGACTCTGGAGAAACCGCGGAGGCGACAAGGCTTAAACGTACTG
CGAGGAGAAGGTACACTCGCAGGAAGAACAGAATCTGTTATCTCCAAGAGATCTTTAGCAACGAGATGGC
GAAGGTAAGGATTTTTATGATATAGTATGCTTATGTATTTTGTACTGAAAGCATATCCTGCTTCATTGGG
ATATTACTGAAAGCATTTAACTACATGTAAACTCACTTGATGATCAATAAACTTGATTTTGCAGGTTGAC
GACTCGTTCTTCCATCGCCTCGAGGAATCCTTCCTGGTAGAGGAAGATAAGAAACACGAGCGTCACCCCA
TCTTTGGGAATATTGTTGACGAAGTAGCCTATCATGAAAAGTATCCGACTATATACCACCTTCGCAAGAA
GCTGGTGGACTCAACCGATAAGGCAGACCTTCGGCTCATATACCTGGCTCTCGCGCACATGATAAAGTTT
CGTGGCCATTTCTTGATCGAAGGGGACCTCAACCCGGATAACTCCGATGTGGATAAACTGTTCATTCAGC
TCGTCCAAACCTACAATCAGCTGTTCGAGGAGAACCCCATCAATGCATCAGGTAACATTCCTTAGTTACC
TTTCTTTTCTTTTTCCATCATAAGTTTATAGATTGTACATGCTTTGAGATTTTTCTTTGCAAACAATCTC
AGGTGTCGACGCCAAGGCAATACTGTCTGCCAGACTTTCGAAGTCCAGACGGCTTGAGAATCTGATCGCT
CAATTGCCAGGCGAGAAGAAGAACGGCTTGTTCGGGAATCTGATTGCACTGTCTCTGGGCCTCACCCCTA
ACTTCAAAAGCAACTTTGACCTCGCCGAGGACGCGAAGCTGCAGCTGTCAAAGGATACATACGATGATGA
TCTGGACAATCTGCTCGCCCAAATAGGTAATCTTGAAATTGGAACTCTTCTTTTGTTGTCTAAACCTATC
AATTTCTTTGCGGAAATTTATTTGAAGCTGTAGAGTTAAAATTGAGTCTTTTAAACTTTTGTAGGTGATC
AGTATGCCGACCTGTTCTTGGCTGCCAAGAATCTGTCAGACGCTATCTTGCTCAGTGACATTCTGCGGGT
CAACACGGAGATAACCAAAGCGCCACTTAGCGCCTCCATGATCAAGAGGTACGACGAGCATCACCAGGAT
CTGACCCTTCTGAAGGCTTTGGTTCGCCAGCAACTCCCCGAGAAGTACAAGGAGATTTTCTTTGACCAAT
CGAAGAATGGCTACGCAGGGTACATTGATGGAGGTAAGTTGTTACTTATGATTGTTTTCCTCTCTGCTAC
ATGTATTTTGTTGTTCATTTCTGTAAGATATAAGAATTGAGTTTTCCTCTGATGATATTATTAGGTGCAA
GTCAGGAGGAATTCTACAAATTCATCAAGCCTATTCTGGAAAAGATGGACGGTACAGAGGAGCTGCTCGT
TAAATTGAACCGCGAAGATTTGCTTCGGAAGCAGCGTACCTTCGACAATGGCAGCATACCGCACCAGATC
CACCTCGGTGAGCTGCATGCTATCTTGAGGAGGCAAGAGGACTTCTATCCGTTCCTGAAAGACAACAGAG
AGAAGATTGAAAAGATCCTCACGTTCCGCATTCCCTACTATGTAGGTTAGTATCATATGAAGAAATACCT
AGTTTCAGTTGATGAATGCTATTTTCTGACCTCAGTTGTTCTCTTTTGAGAATTATTTCTTTTCTAATTT
GCCTGATTTTTCTATTAATTCATTAGGTCCACTCGCACGCGGGAACTCGCGGTTTGCGTGGATGACACGC
AAATCCGAGGAGACTATCACGCCTTGGAACTTCGAAGAGGTCGTGGACAAGGGTGCGAGTGCACAGTCCT
TCATCGAAAGGATGACCAACTTCGATAAGAATCTCCCAAATGAGAAAGTCCTGCCCAAGCATAGTCTCCT
GTACGAATACTTCACGGTCTACAACGAGCTGACGAAGGTGAAATATGTGACGGAGGGGATGCGCAAACCG
GCCTTCCTGTCAGGTAAATCCTGGTCCACACTTTTACGATAAAAACACAAGATTTTAAACTATGAACTGA
TCAATAATCATTCCTAAAAGACCACACTTTTGTTTTGTTTCTAAAGTAATTTTTACTGTTATAACAGGTG
AGCAGAAGAAGGCCATTGTCGATCTCTTGTTCAAAACCAATCGGAAGGTCACTGTGAAACAGCTTAAAGA
GGACTACTTTAAGAAGATCGAATGCTTTGATTCTGTGGAAATCAGCGGCGTTGAGGATAGGTTCAATGCC
TCTCTTGGCACATACCATGACCTGTTGAAAATCATCAAGGACAAGGACTTCCTTGACAACGAGGAGAACG
AGGACATCCTCGAGGACATCGTGCTGACTCTCACGCTGTTTGAGGACAGAGAAATGATCGAGGAGCGCCT
TAAGACTTATGCGCATCTGTTCGATGACAAGGTCATGAAGCAGTTGAAGAGGAGGAGATATACAGGTAAG
AGGTCAAAAGGTTTCCGCAATGATCCCTCTTTTTTTGTTTCTCTAGTTTCAAGAATTTGGGTATATGACT
AACTTCTGAGTGTTCCTTGATGCATATTTGTGATGAGACAAATGTTTGTTCTATGTTTTAGGTTGGGGAA
GGCTCTCCAGGAAGCTCATCAACGGCATCCGCGACAAGCAATCCGGCAAGACTATACTGGACTTTCTCAA
ATCCGACGGTTTTGCGAATCGGAACTTCATGCAGCTTATTCACGATGACTCACTGACCTTCAAAGAAGAT
ATCCAGAAGGCCCAAGTGTCAGGTCAGGGCGATAGCCTTCACGAACACATAGCCAACCTGGCTGGATCGC
CAGCTATAAAGAAGGGCATACTGCAGACAGTGAAGGTTGTGGATGAGCTGGTGAAGGTAAGTTCTGCATT
TGGTTATGCTCCTTGCATTTTAGGTGTTCGTCGCACTTCCATTTCCATGAATAGCTAAGATTTTTTTTCT
CTGCATTCATTCTTCTTGCCTCAGTTCTAACTGTTTGTGGTATTTTTGTTTTAATTATTGCTACAGGTCA
TGGGCCGCCATAAGCCGGAGAACATCGTCATCGAGATGGCGAGGGAAAACCAGACGACTCAGAAAGGGCA
GAAGAACTCACGGGAGCGCATGAAGCGGATAGAGGAAGGCATCAAGGAGCTTGGGAGTCAGATTCTGAAA
GAGCACCCAGTCGAAAATACTCAACTCCAGAACGAGAAGCTGTACCTCTATTACCTCCAGAATGGGAGAG
ATATGTACGTCGACCAAGAGCTCGACATTAACAGACTCTCCGACTATGATGTGGATCACATTGTCCCTCA
ATCTTTCCTGAAGGACGATAGTATTGACAACAAGGTAAAGCAACTGTGTTTTAATCAATTTCTTGTCAGG
ATATATGGATTATAACTTAATTTTTGAGAAATCTGTAGTATTTGGCGTGAAATGAGTTTGCTTTTTGGTT
TCTCCCGTGTTATAGGTCCTTACGCGCTCAGACAAGAACCGCGGAAAATCCGACAATGTACCCAGCGAGG
AGGTTGTGAAGAAGATGAAGAACTATTGGAGGCAGCTTTTGAATGCTAAGCTCATAACCCAACGGAAATT
CGACAATCTCACGAAGGCAGAAAGGGGCGGACTGTCTGAGCTCGACAAAGCCGGCTTCATCAAGCGCCAG
TTGGTTGAAACTCGTCAGATTACGAAACATGTGGCCCAGATACTCGATTCGCGTATGAATACGAAGTATG
ATGAGAATGACAAACTTATCAGGGAGGTAAAGGTAAAGTTTCCAACTTTCCTTTACCATATCAAACTAAA
GTTCGAAACTTTTTATTTGATCAACTTCAAGGCCACCCGATCTTTCTATTCCTGATTAATTTGTGATGAA
TCCATATTGACTTTTGATGGTTACGCAGGTGATCACCCTCAAGAGCAAACTGGTTAGTGACTTCCGGAAG
GACTTCCAGTTTTACAAGGTTCGCGAGATCAACAACTACCATCATGCCCATGACGCCTACCTGAACGCCG
TTGTTGGCACTGCTCTCATCAAGAAGTATCCGAAACTGGAGTCTGAGTTTGTGTACGGGGATTACAAGGT
GTACGACGTTAGGAAGATGATCGCGAAGTCAGAACAAGAGATCGGCAAGGCTACCGCGAAATACTTCTTT
TACTCGAATATCATGAACTTCTTCAAGACAGAGATCACTCTGGCGAATGGTGAAATCCGGAAGAGGCCTC
TGATCGAGACAAATGGCGAAACAGGTCTGTCTTTCCTATTTCATATGTTTAATCCTAGGAATTTGATCAA
TTGATTGTATGTATGTCGATCCCAAGACTTTCTTGTTCACTTATATCTTAACTCTCTCTTTGCTGTTTCT
TGCAGGTGAGATTGTCTGGGATAAGGGCAGGGATTTTGCGACTGTGCGTAAGGTTCTCAGCATGCCCCAA
GTCAACATAGTCAAGAAAACGGAGGTTCAAACCGGTGGTTTCTCCAAGGAGTCCATTCTCCCTAAGCGCA
ACTCCGACAAACTGATTGCGAGGAAGAAGGATTGGGATCCGAAGAAATACGGAGGCTTTGATAGCCCTAC
CGTGGCATACAGCGTACTGGTAGTGGCCAAGGTGGAGAAGGGCAAGAGCAAGAAACTGAAAAGCGTCAAG
GAACTGCTTGGAATTACCATAATGGAAAGGTCCTCGTTCGAGAAGAATCCGATCGACTTCCTCGAGGCTA
AAGGTAAAATATTGGATGCCAGACGATATTCTTTCTTTTGATTTGTAACTTTTTCCTGTCAAGGTCGATA
AATTTTATTTTTTTTGGTAAAAGGTCGATAATTTTTTTTTGGAGCCATTATGTAATTTTCCTAATTAACT
GAACCAAAATTATACTTTGCAGGTTACAAAGAGGTGAAGAAAGACCTCATTATCAAACTGCCCAAGTATT
CGCTTTTCGAATTGGAAAATGGCAGAAAACGCATGCTGGCATCTGCCGGAGAACTGCAGAAGGGCAACGA
GCTGGCATTGCCCAGTAAGTACGTCAACTTCCTGTACTTGGCCTCACACTATGAGAAGCTGAAGGGGTCA
CCAGAGGACAACGAGCAGAAGCAGTTGTTTGTCGAGCAGCACAAGCACTATCTTGATGAGATCATAGAGC
AGATCAGCGAATTTTCCAAGCGGGTCATTCTTGCAGACGCTAACCTCGATAAGGTAAGGACTTCTCATGA
ATATTAGTGGCAGATTAGTGTTGTTAAAGTCTTTGGTTAGATAATCGATGCCTCCTAATTGTCCATGTTT
TACTGGTTTTCTACAATTACAGGTGCTTTCCGCGTACAACAAGCACAGAGATAAGCCGATAAGGGAACAA
GCGGAAAACATCATCCACCTGTTCACACTGACCAATCTGGGAGCCCCAGCAGCCTTTAAGTACTTCGATA
CCACTATCGACAGAAAGCGCTACACATCAACCAAGGAAGTGTTGGACGCTACCCTTATTCACCAATCTAT
TACAGGGCTCTATGAGACAAGGATAGATCTGTCGCAGTTGGGTGGTGACTCTAGGGCTGACCCAAAGAAG
AAGCGTAAAGTCGGTTCGTGAGCTTGTCCTGCTTTAATGAGATATGCGAGAAGCCTATGATCGCATGATA
TTTGCTTTCAATTCTGTTGTGCACGTTGTAAAAAACCTGAGCATGTGTAGCTCAGATCCTTACCGCCGGT
TTCGGTTCATTCTAATGAATATATCACCCGTTACTATCGTATTTTTATGAATAATATTCTCCGTTCAATT
TACTGATTGTACCCTACTACTTATATGTACAATATTAAAATGAAAACAATATATTGTGCTGAATAGGTTT
ATAGCGACATCTATGATAGAGCGCCACAATAACAAACAATTGCGTTTTATTATTACAAATCCAATTTTAA
AAAAAGCGGCAGAACCGGTCAAACCTAAAAGACTGATTACATAAATCTTATTCAAATTTCAAAAGTGCCC
CAGGGGCTAGTATCTACGACACACCGAGCGGCGAACTAATAACGCTCACTGAAGGGAACTCCGGTTCCCC
GCCGGCGCGCATGGGTGAGATTCCTTGAAGTTGAGTATTGGCCGTCCGCTCTACCGAAAGTTACGGGCAC
CATTCAACCCGGTCCAGCACGGCGGCCGGGTAACCGACTTGCTGCCCCGAGAATTATGCAGCATTTTTTT
GGTGTATGTGGGCCCCAAATGAAGTGCAGGTCAAACCTTGACAGTGACGACAAATCGTTGGGCGGGTCCA
GGGCGAATTTTGCGACAACATGTCGAGGCTCAGCAGGACCGCTAAGCTTGAATTCTTGCTTGTCTTCACA
GAGTGGGGCCCACTGCATCCACCCCAGTACATTAAAAACGTCCGCAATGTGTTATTAAGTTGTCTAAGCG
TCAATTTGTTTACACCACAATATATCCTGCCACCAGCCAGCCAACAGCTCCCCGACCGGCAGCTCGGCAC
AAAATCACCACTCGATACAGGCAGCCCATCAGTCAGATCAGGATCTCCTTTGCGACGCTCACCGGGCTGG
TTGCCCTCGCCGCTGGGCTGGCGGCCGTCTATGGCCCTGCAAACGCGCCAGAAACGCCGTCGAAGCCGTG
TGCGAGACACCGCGGCCGCCGGCGTTGTGGATACCTCGCGGAAAACTTGGCCCTCACTGACAGATGAGGG
GCGGACGTTGACACTTGAGGGGCCGACTCACCCGGCGCGGCGTTGACAGATGAGGGGCAGGCTCGATTTC
GGCCGGCGACGTGGAGCTGGCCAGCCTCGCAAATCGGCGAAAACGCCTGATTTTACGCGAGTTTCCCACA
GATGATGTGGACAAGCCTGGGGATAAGTGCCCTGCGGTATTGACACTTGAGGGGCGCGACTACTGACAGA
TGAGGGGCGCGATCCTTGACACTTGAGGGGCAGAGTGCTGACAGATGAGGGGCGCACCTATTGACATTTG
AGGGGCTGTCCACAGGCAGAAAATCCAGCATTTGCAAGGGTTTCCGCCCGTTTTTCGGCCACCGCTAACC
TGTCTTTTAACCTGCTTTTAAACCAATATTTATAAACCTTGTTTTTAACCAGGGCTGCGCCCTGTGCGCG
TGACCGCGCACGCCGAAGGGGGGTGCCCCCCCTTCTCGAACCCTCCCGGCCCGCTAACGCGGGCCTCCCA
TCCCCCCAGGGGCTGCGCCCCTCGGCCGCGAACGGCCTCACCCCAAAAATGGCAGCGCTGGCCAATTCGT
GCGCGGAACCCCTATTTGTTTATTTTTCTAAATACATTCAAATATGTATCCGCTCATGAGACAATAACCT
TGATAAATGCTTCAATAATATTGAAAAAGGAAGAGTATGAGTATTCAACATTTCCGTGTCGCCCTTATTC
CCTTTTTTGCGGCATTTTGCCTTCCTGTTTTTGCTCACCCAGAAACGCTGGTGAAAGTAAAAGATGCTGA
AGATCAGTTGGGTGCACGAGTGGGTTACATCGAACTGGATCTCAACAGCGGTAAGATCCTTGAGAGTTTT
CGCCCCGAAGAACGTTTTCCAATGATGAGCACTTTTAAAGTTCTGCTATGTGGCGCGGTATTATCCCGTA
TTGACGCCGGGCAAGAGCAACTCGGTCGCCGCATACACTATTCTCAGAATGACTTGGTTGAGTACTCACC
AGTCACAGAAAAGCATCTTACGGATGGCATGACAGTAAGAGAATTATGCAGTGCTGCCATAACCATGAGT
GATAACACTGCGGCCAACTTACTTCTGACAACGATCGGAGGACCGAAGGAGCTAACCGCTTTTTTGCACA
ACATGGGGGATCATGTAACTCGCCTTGATCGTTGGGAACCGGAGCTGAATGAAGCCATACCAAACGACGA
GCGTGACACCACGATGCCTGTAGCAATGGCAACAACGTTGCGCAAACTATTAACTGGCGAACTACTTACT
CTAGCTTCCCGGCAACAATTAATAGACTGGATGGAGGCGGATAAAGTTGCAGGACCACTTCTGCGCTCGG
CCCTTCCGGCTGGCTGGTTTATTGCTGATAAATCTGGAGCCGGTGAGCGTGGTTCTCGCGGTATCATTGC
AGCACTGGGGCCAGATGGTAAGCCCTCCCGTATCGTAGTTATCTACACGACGGGGAGTCAGGCAACTATG
GATGAACGAAATAGACAGATCGCTGAGATAGGTGCCTCACTGATTAAGCATTGGTAACTGTCAGACCAAG
TTTACTCATATATACTTTAGATTGATTTAAAACTTCATTTTTAATTTAAAAGGATCTAGGTGAAGATCCT
TTTTGATAATCTCATGACCAAAATCCCTTAACGTGAGTTTTCGTTCCACTGAGCGTCAGACCCCGTAGAA
AAGATCAAAGGATCTTCTTGAGATCCTTTTTTTCTGCGCGTAATCTGCTGCTTGCAAACAAAAAAACCAC
CGCTACCAGCGGTGGTTTGTTTGCCGGATCAAGAGCTACCAACTCTTTTTCCGAAGGTAACTGGCTTCAG
CAGAGCGCAGATACCAAATACTGTTCTTCTAGTGTAGCCGTAGTTAGGCCACCACTTCAAGAACTCTGTA
GCACCGCCTACATACCTCGCTCTGCTAATCCTGTTACCAGTGGCTGCTGCCAGTGGCGATAAGTCGTGTC
TTACCGGGTTGGACTCAAGACGATAGTTACCGGATAAGGCGCAGCGGTCGGGCTGAACGGGGGGTTCGTG
CACACAGCCCAGCTTGGAGCGAACGACCTACACCGAACTGAGATACCTACAGCGTGAGCTATGAGAAAGC
GCCACGCTTCCCGAAGGGAGAAAGGCGGACAGGTATCCGGTAAGCGGCAGGGTCGGAACAGGAGAGCGCA
CGAGGGAGCTTCCAGGGGGAAACGCCTGGTATCTTTATAGTCCTGTCGGGTTTCGCCACCTCTGACTTGA
GCGTCGATTTTTGTGATGCTCGTCAGGGGGGCGGAGCCTATGGAAAAACGCCAGCAACGCGGCCTTTTTA
CGGTTCCTGGCAGATCCTAGATGTGGCGCAACGATGCCGGCGACAAGCAGGAGCGCACCGACTTCTTCCG
CATCAAGTGTTTTGGCTCTCAGGCCGAGGCCCACGGCAAGTATTTGGGCAAGGGGTCGCTGGTATTCGTG
CAGGGCAAGATTCGGAATACCAAGTACGAGAAGGACGGCCAGACGGTCTACGGGACCGACTTCATTGCCG
ATAAGGTGGATTATCTGGACACCAAGGCACCAGGCGGGTCAAATCAGGAATAAGGGCACATTGCCCCGGC
GTGAGTCGGGGCAATCCCGCAAGGAGGGTGAATGAATCGGACGTTTGACCGGAAGGCATACAGGCAAGAA
CTGATCGACGCGGGGTTTTCCGCCGAGGATGCCGAAACCATCGCAAGCCGCACCGTCATGCGTGCGCCCC
GCGAAACCTTCCAGTCCGTCGGCTCGATGGTCCAGCAAGCTACGGCCAAGATCGAGCGCGACAGCGTGCA
ACTGGCTCCCCCTGCCCTGCCCGCGCCATCGGCCGCCGTGGAGCGTTCGCGTCGTCTTGAACAGGAGGCG
GCAGGTTTGGCGAAGTCGATGACCATCGACACGCGAGGAACTATGACGACCAAGAAGCGAAAAACCGCCG
GCGAGGACCTGGCAAAACAGGTCAGCGAGGCCAAGCAGGCCGCGTTGCTGAAACACACGAAGCAGCAGAT
CAAGGAAATGCAGCTTTCCTTGTTCGATATTGCGCCGTGGCCGGACACGATGCGAGCGATGCCAAACGAC
ACGGCCCGCTCTGCCCTGTTCACCACGCGCAACAAGAAAATCCCGCGCGAGGCGCTGCAAAACAAGGTCA
TTTTCCACGTCAACAAGGACGTGAAGATCACCTACACCGGCGTCGAGCTGCGGGCCGACGATGACGAACT
GGTGTGGCAGCAGGTGTTGGAGTACGCGAAGCGCACCCCTATCGGCGAGCCGATCACCTTCACGTTCTAC
GAGCTTTGCCAGGACCTGGGCTGGTCGATCAATGGCCGGTATTACACGAAGGCCGAGGAATGCCTGTCGC
GCCTACAGGCGACGGCGATGGGCTTCACGTCCGACCGCGTTGGGCACCTGGAATCGGTGTCGCTGCTGCA
CCGCTTCCGCGTCCTGGACCGTGGCAAGAAAACGTCCCGTTGCCAGGTCCTGATCGACGAGGAAATCGTC
GTGCTGTTTGCTGGCGACCACTACACGAAATTCATATGGGAGAAGTACCGCAAGCTGTCGCCGACGGCCC
GACGGATGTTCGACTATTTCAGCTCGCACCGGGAGCCGTACCCGCTCAAGCTGGAAACCTTCCGCCTCAT
GTGCGGATCGGATTCCACCCGCGTGAAGAAGTGGCGCGAGCAGGTCGGCGAAGCCTGCGAAGAGTTGCGA
GGCAGCGGCCTGGTGGAACACGCCTGGGTCAATGATGACCTGGTGCATTGCAAACGCTAGGGCCTTGTGG
GGTCAGTTCCGGCTGGGGGTTCAGCAGCCAGCGCCTGATCTGGGGAACCCTGTGGTTGGCATGCACATAC
AAATGGACGAACGGATAAACCTTTTCACGCCCTTTTAAATATCCGATTATTCTAATAAACGCTCTTTTCT
CTTAGGTTTACCCGCCAATATATCCTGTCAAACACTGATAGTTTAAACCACTTCGTGCAGAAGACAATAG
T
Features (pLannotate 1.2.2; 13 found; start..end, strand, type, name):
     82..758     +  promoter       CaMV 35S promoter (enhanced): cauliflower mosaic virus 35S promoter with a duplicated enhancer region
    773..828     +  misc_feature   TMV Ω: translational enhancer from the tobacco mosaic virus 5'-leader sequence (Gallie et al., 1988)
    830..2647    +  CDS            AN_HHV11: Experimental evidence at protein level: Swiss-Prot protein existence level 1. [Isoform UL12.5]: Degrades host mitochondrial DNA. From Human herpesvirus 1 (strain 17) (HHV-1) (Human herpes simplex virus 1).
   2879..3157    +  CDS            cas9 (fragment): CAS9_STRP1 - Also known as csn1 From Streptococcus pyogenes serotype M1.
   3288..8246    +  CDS            cas9: CAS9_STRP1 - Also known as csn1 From Streptococcus pyogenes serotype M1.
   8639..9346    +  terminator     OCS terminator: octopine synthase terminator
   9458..9482    -  misc_feature   LB T-DNA repeat: left border repeat from nopaline C58 T-DNA
   9574..10205   +  rep_origin     oriV: incP origin of replication
  10292..10396   +  promoter       AmpR promoter: bla
  10397..11257   +  CDS            AmpR: β-lactamase; bla; confers resistance to ampicillin, carbenicillin, and related antibiotics
  11428..12016   +  rep_origin     ori: high-copy-number ColE1/pMB1/pBR322/pUC origin of replication
  12352..13497   +  CDS            trfA: TRFA_ECOLX - Experimental evidence at protein level: Swiss-Prot protein existence level 1. Also involved in plasmid copy number control, promoting intermolecular coupling of protein bound iterons at oriV, which inhibits replication initiation. From Escherichia coli.
  13656..13680   -  misc_feature   RB T-DNA repeat: right border repeat from nopaline C58 T-DNA
