>Addgene plasmid #219430 | pAGT9054 Sequencing Result | analyzer sequence | sequence record 437892
TGATAAATGCTTCAATAATATTGAAAAAGGAAGAGTATGAGTATTCAACATTTCCGTGTCGCCCTTATTC
CCTTTTTTGCGGCATTTTGCCTTCCTGTTTTTGCTCACCCAGAAACGCTGGTGAAAGTAAAAGATGCTGA
AGATCAGTTGGGTGCACGAGTGGGTTACATCGAACTGGATCTCAACAGCGGTAAGATCCTTGAGAGTTTT
CGCCCCGAAGAACGTTTTCCAATGATGAGCACTTTTAAAGTTCTGCTATGTGGCGCGGTATTATCCCGTA
TTGACGCCGGGCAAGAGCAACTCGGTCGCCGCATACACTATTCTCAGAATGACTTGGTTGAGTACTCACC
AGTCACAGAAAAGCATCTTACGGATGGCATGACAGTAAGAGAATTATGCAGTGCTGCCATAACCATGAGT
GATAACACTGCGGCCAACTTACTTCTGACAACGATCGGAGGACCGAAGGAGCTAACCGCTTTTTTGCACA
ACATGGGGGATCATGTAACTCGCCTTGATCGTTGGGAACCGGAGCTGAATGAAGCCATACCAAACGACGA
GCGTGACACCACGATGCCTGTAGCAATGGCAACAACGTTGCGCAAACTATTAACTGGCGAACTACTTACT
CTAGCTTCCCGGCAACAATTAATAGACTGGATGGAGGCGGATAAAGTTGCAGGACCACTTCTGCGCTCGG
CCCTTCCGGCTGGCTGGTTTATTGCTGATAAATCTGGAGCCGGTGAGCGTGGGTCTCGCGGTATCATTGC
AGCACTGGGGCCAGATGGTAAGCCCTCCCGTATCGTAGTTATCTACACGACGGGGAGTCAGGCAACTATG
GATGAACGAAATAGACAGATCGCTGAGATAGGTGCCTCACTGATTAAGCATTGGTAACTGTCAGACCAAG
TTTACTCATATATACTTTAGATTGATTTAAAACTTCATTTTTAATTTAAAAGGATCTAGGTGAAGATCCT
TTTTGATAATCTCATGACCAAAATCCCTTAACGTGAGTTTTCGTTCCACTGAGCGTCAGACCCCGTAGAA
AAGATCAAAGGATCTTCTTGAGATCCTTTTTTTCTGCGCGTAATCTGCTGCTTGCAAACAAAAAAACCAC
CGCTACCAGCGGTGGTTTGTTTGCCGGATCAAGAGCTACCAACTCTTTTTCCGAAGGTAACTGGCTTCAG
CAGAGCGCAGATACCAAATACTGTTCTTCTAGTGTAGCCGTAGTTAGGCCACCACTTCAAGAACTCTGTA
GCACCGCCTACATACCTCGCTCTGCTAATCCTGTTACCAGTGGCTGCTGCCAGTGGCGATAAGTCGTGTC
TTACCGGGTTGGACTCAAGACGATAGTTACCGGATAAGGCGCAGCGGTCGGGCTGAACGGGGGGTTCGTG
CACACAGCCCAGCTTGGAGCGAACGACCTACACCGAACTGAGATACCTACAGCGTGAGCTATGAGAAAGC
GCCACGCTTCCCGAAGGGAGAAAGGCGGACAGGTATCCGGTAAGCGGCAGGGTCGGAACAGGAGAGCGCA
CGAGGGAGCTTCCAGGGGGAAACGCCTGGTATCTTTATAGTCCTGTCGGGTTTCGCCACCTCTGACTTGA
GCGTCGATTTTTGTGATGCTCGTCAGGGGGGCGGAGCCTATGGAAAAACGCCAGCAACGCGGCCTTTTTA
CGGTTCCTGGCCTTTTGCTGGCCTTTTGCTCACATGTCATATGTAGAGAGGTACCTCGAGCGGCCCAAGC
TTAAAAAAAGCACATGGGTGATCCTCATGTGCGCGCACCGACTCGGTGCCACTTTTTCAAGTTGATAACG
GACTAGCCTTATTTTAACTTGCTATTTCTAGCTCTAAAACGTCTTCTCGAAGACCCCGGTGTTTCGTCCT
TTCCACAAGATATATAAAGCCAAGAAATCGAAATACTTTCAAGTTACGGTAAGCATATGATAGTCCATTT
TAAAACATAATTTTAAAACTGCAAACTACCCAAGAAATTATTACTTTCTACGTCACGTATTTTGTACTAA
TATCTTTGTGTTTACAGTCAAATTAATTCTAATTATCTCTCTAACAGCCTTGTATCGTATATGCAAATAT
GAAGGAATCATGGGAAATAGGCCCTCTTCCTGCCCGACCTTGGTACCGGATCCAGTCGACTGAATTGGTT
CCTTTAAAGCCTGCTTTTTTGTACAGCTAGCGACGTCAGGTGGCACTTTTCGGGGAAATGTGCGCGGAAC
CCCTATTTGTTTATTTTTCTAAATACATTCAAATATGTATCCGCTCATGAGACAATAACCC
Features (pLannotate 1.2.2; 7 found; start..end, strand, type, name):
     37..897     +  CDS            AmpR: β-lactamase; bla; confers resistance to ampicillin, carbenicillin, and related antibiotics
   1068..1656    +  rep_origin     ori: high-copy-number ColE1/pMB1/pBR322/pUC origin of replication
   1762..1780    -  misc_RNA       MS2 stem loop: stem loop that binds the bacteriophage MS2 coat protein
   1785..1860    -  misc_RNA       gRNA scaffold: guide RNA scaffold for the Streptococcus pyogenes CRISPR/Cas9 system
   1886..2126    -  promoter       U6 promoter: RNA polymerase III promoter for human U6 snRNA
   2178..2195    -  protein_bind   attB1 (fragment): mutant version of attB; recombination site for the Gateway® BP reaction BP Clonase™
   2233..36      +  promoter       AmpR promoter (across the origin): bla
