[The description below was written by a language model from this plasmid's Addgene catalogue record and pLannotate feature annotations shown in this document.]
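Description:
pAGT9054 is a MoClo (Golden Gate) Level 1 transcriptional unit for plant expression, assembled in the position 2 acceptor pICH47742, and it carries an exonuclease-fused Cas9 for CRISPR genome editing. The plasmid totals about 13.7 kb. It is propagated in E. coli under ampicillin selection (AmpR/bla) from a high-copy ColE1/pUC-type origin. The backbone also contains the broad-host-range IncP oriV with its trfA replication initiator, and left and right T-DNA border repeats that flank the expression cassette, features typical of a binary-type vector that can be maintained in Agrobacterium. As a Level 1 module, it is meant to be combined with units at other positions into higher-level multigene constructs.

The roughly 9.7 kb insert is driven by the enhanced (duplicated-enhancer) CaMV 35S promoter followed by the TMV Ω translational leader, and it ends with the octopine synthase (OCS) terminator. The open reading frame begins with PapE, which the record attributes to a papiine alphaherpesvirus 2. The automated annotation matches it to the herpes simplex virus alkaline nuclease (UL12) family. PapE is joined through a 4xLF2 linker element and a nuclear localisation signal to SpCas9i, with a second NLS at the C terminus. The Cas9 coding sequence appears in the annotation as separate segments, which is consistent with an intron-containing Streptococcus pyogenes Cas9 version. No guide RNA unit or plant selection marker is annotated in the full sequence. The associated publication concerns engineered CRISPR/Cas endonucleases for efficient scar-free knock-ins of several kilobases in plants.

A second, 2.3 kb partial sequencing record shows a human U6 promoter, gRNA scaffold, MS2 loop and attB1 fragment. These do not match the full plasmid sequence, so that record appears to describe a different construct.
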