Addgene plasmid #219430: pAGT9054
Purpose: Transcriptional unit (MoClo-position 2): 2x35Ss_Omega enhancer_PapE-4LF2-N-SpCas9i-N_tOCS
Depositing lab: Tom Schreiber. Depositing organization: Leibniz Institute of Plant Biochemistry (IPB). Publication: Efficient scar-free knock-ins of several kilobases in plants by engineered CRISPR/Cas endonucleases. Schreiber T, Prange A, Schafer P, Iwen T, Grutzner R, Marillonnet S, Lepage A, Javelle M, Paul W, Tissier A. Mol Plant. 2024 Mar 22:S1674-2052(24)00086-8. doi: 10.1016/j.molp.2024.03.013. PubMed 38520090.
Backbone
  Vector backbone: pICH47742
  Backbone manufacturer: Sylvestre Marillonnet
  Backbone size w/o insert (bp): 4356
  Total vector size (bp): 13721
  Vector type: Plant Expression, CRISPR ; MoClo compatible Level 1 module (position 2)
Growth in bacteria
  Bacterial resistance: Ampicillin, 100 μg/mL
  Growth temperature: 37°C
  Growth strain: DH5alpha
  Copy number: High Copy
Gene/Insert
  Gene/Insert name: LB_2x35Ss-omega enhancer:PapE-4xLF2-NLS-SpCas9i-NLS:tOCS_RB (Position 2) (alt name: PapE-4LF2-Cas9)
  Species: Synthetic; Cauliflower mosaic virus, Papiine 189 alpha Herpes Virus 2, Streptococcus pyogenes SF370, Agrobacterium tumefaciencs
  Insert size (bp): 9707
  Tag / fusion protein: PapE-4LF2 (N terminal on insert)
  Cloning method: Golden Gate
  Sequencing primers: 5′ CTCTTTTCTCTTAGGTTTACCCGCC; 3′ TGTTGGCTGGCTGGTGGCAGG
Terms and licenses: Academic/Nonprofit Terms; Industry Terms: Not Available to Industry
How to cite: pAGT9054 was a gift from Tom Schreiber (Addgene plasmid # 219430 ; http://n2t.net/addgene:219430 ; RRID:Addgene_219430)
